Addgene plasmid #194759: TRIP12-V2_A755-A841
Purpose: Bacterial expression for structure determination; may not be full ORF
Depositing lab: Cheryl Arrowsmith. Depositing organization: University of Toronto. Publication: A ligand discovery toolbox for the WWE domain family of human E3 ligases. Munzker L, Kimani SW, Fowkes MM, Dong A, Zheng H, Li Y, Dasovich M, Zak KM, Leung AKL, Elkins JM, Kessler D, Arrowsmith CH, Halabelian L, Bottcher J. Commun Biol. 2024 Jul 24;7(1):901. doi: 10.1038/s42003-024-06584-w. PubMed 39048679.
Backbone
  Vector backbone: pET28-MHL
  Backbone manufacturer: SGC (Addgene Plasmid #26096)
  Vector type: Bacterial Expression
Growth in bacteria
  Bacterial resistance: Kanamycin, 50 μg/mL
  Growth temperature: 37°C
  Growth strain: DH5alpha
  Copy number: Low Copy
Gene/Insert
  Gene/Insert name: TRIP12 (alt names: TRIP12-V2_A755-A841; TRIP12:PBC037-C02:C247754; PDB: 9BKR, 8TRE, 9BKS, 7UW7,)
  Species: H. sapiens (human)
  Insert size (bp): 237
  Entrez Gene: TRIP12 (a.k.a. MRD49, TRIP-12, TRIPC, ULF)
  Promoter: T7
  Tag / fusion protein: 6xHis (N terminal on insert)
  Cloning method: Ligation Independent Cloning
  Sequencing primers: 5′ T7; 3′ T7-term
Terms and licenses: Academic/Nonprofit Terms; Industry Terms: Not Available to Industry
Depositor comments: PDB 7UW7: https://www.thesgc.org/structures/7uw7/ PDB 8TRE: https://www.rcsb.org/structure/8TRE/
How to cite: TRIP12-V2_A755-A841 was a gift from Cheryl Arrowsmith (Addgene plasmid # 194759 ; http://n2t.net/addgene:194759 ; RRID:Addgene_194759)
