[The description below was written by a language model from this plasmid's Addgene catalogue record and pLannotate feature annotations shown in this document.]
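Description:
TRIP12-V2_A755-A841 is a bacterial expression plasmid built on the pET28-MHL backbone, a pET-type vector adapted for ligation-independent cloning and used for producing recombinant proteins for structural work. It carries a 237 bp fragment of human TRIP12, an E3 ubiquitin ligase involved in the ubiquitin fusion degradation pathway and in regulating the DNA damage response. The construct name indicates boundaries of Ala755 to Ala841, so this is a domain-sized piece rather than the full open reading frame. The associated publication concerns WWE domains of human E3 ligases, and several deposited crystal structures are linked to the construct. The automated annotation labels the insert by its mouse orthologue, but the catalogue entry gives the species as human.

Expression is driven by a T7 promoter followed by a lac operator and the phage T7 gene 10 ribosome binding site, with a T7 terminator downstream. The plasmid-borne lacI gene supplies lac repressor, so transcription stays off until IPTG induction in a host that provides T7 RNA polymerase. The fragment is fused to an N-terminal 6xHis tag for affinity purification. The annotation upstream of the insert partially matches a His/TEV composite tag, which may reflect a protease cleavage site, although the record does not state one. A short His-tag-like match also lies downstream of the insert, and the record does not indicate whether it is translated.

Selection is by kanamycin through the aph(3')-Ia gene. Replication relies on a pBR322-type origin accompanied by rop and bom, consistent with the low copy number listed. An f1 origin and remnant tetracycline-resistance fragments are also present.
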