Features (pLannotate 1.2.2; 20 found; start..end, strand, type, name):
     22..43      -  protein_bind   CAP binding site: CAP binding activates transcription in the presence of cAMP. E. coli catabolite activator protein
     56..1138    -  CDS            lacI: lac repressor; lacI; The lac repressor binds to the lac operator to inhibit transcription in E. coli. This inhibition can be relieved by adding lactose or isopropyl-β-D-thiogalactopyranoside (IPTG).
   1139..1216    -  promoter       lacI promoter: lacI
   1224..1503    -  CDS            TcR (fragment): tetracycline efflux protein; tet; confers resistance to tetracycline
   1525..1543    +  promoter       T7 promoter: promoter for bacteriophage T7 RNA polymerase
   1544..1568    +  protein_bind   lac operator: The lac repressor binds to the lac operator to inhibit transcription in E. coli. This inhibition can be relieved by adding lactose or isopropyl-β-D-thiogalactopyranoside (IPTG). lac repressor encoded by lacI
   1583..1605    +  RBS            RBS: efficient ribosome binding site from bacteriophage T7 gene 10 (Olins and Rangwala, 1989)
   1613..1631    +  CDS            capTEV™ (fragment): composite tag for in vivo biotinylation, TEV protease cleavage, and 6xHis tagging
   1666..1902    +  CDS            Trip12 (fragment): TRIPC_MOUSE - Experimental evidence at protein level: Swiss-Prot protein existence level 1. E3 ubiquitin-protein ligase involved in ubiquitin fusion degradation (UFD) pathway and regulation of DNA repair. Part of the ubiquitin fusion degradation (UFD) pathway, a process that mediates ubiquitination of protein at their N-terminus, regardless of the presence of lysine residues in target proteins. Acts as a key regulator of DNA damage response by acting as a suppressor of RNF168, an E3 ubiquitin-protein ligase that promotes accumulation of 'Lys-63'-linked histone H2A and H2AX at DNA damage sites,
   1932..1949    +  CDS            9xHis (fragment): 9xHis affinity tag
   1959..2008    +  CDS            SET1 (fragment): solubility-enhancement tag derived from T7 phage gene 10B
   2016..2063    +  terminator     T7 terminator: transcription terminator for bacteriophage T7 RNA polymerase
   2100..2528    +  rep_origin     f1 ori (sequence partly withheld): f1 bacteriophage origin of replication; arrow indicates direction of (+) strand synthesis
   2581..2638    +  promoter       AmpR promoter (fragment): bla
   2647..3462    -  CDS            KanR: aminoglycoside phosphotransferase; aph(3')-Ia; confers resistance to kanamycin in bacteria or G418 (Geneticin®) in eukaryotes
   3584..4172    +  rep_origin     ori: high-copy-number ColE1/pMB1/pBR322/pUC origin of replication
   4358..4497    -  misc_feature   bom: basis of mobility region from pBR322
   4599..4790    -  CDS            rop: Rop protein, which maintains plasmids at low copy number; rop
   4807..5187    +  CDS            YPB1_ECOLX: Protein predicted: Swiss-Prot protein existence level 4. From Escherichia coli.
   5259..7       -  CDS            TcR (fragment) (across the origin): tetracycline efflux protein; tet; confers resistance to tetracycline
>Addgene plasmid #194759 | TRIP12-V2_A755-A841 | addgene full sequence | sequence record 388717 | Addgene NGS Result
CGGTCGAGATCCCGGTGCCTAATGAGTGAGCTAACTTACATTAATTGCGTTGCGCTCACTGCCCGCTTTC
CAGTCGGGAAACCTGTCGTGCCAGCTGCATTAATGAATCGGCCAACGCGCGGGGAGAGGCGGTTTGCGTA
TTGGGCGCCAGGGTGGTTTTTCTTTTCACCAGTGAGACGGGCAACAGCTGATTGCCCTTCACCGCCTGGC
CCTGAGAGAGTTGCAGCAAGCGGTCCACGCTGGTTTGCCCCAGCAGGCGAAAATCCTGTTTGATGGTGGT
TAACGGCGGGATATAACATGAGCTGTCTTCGGTATCGTCGTATCCCACTACCGAGATATCCGCACCAACG
CGCAGCCCGGACTCGGTAATGGCGCGCATTGCGCCCAGCGCCATCTGATCGTTGGCAACCAGCATCGCAG
TGGGAACGATGCCCTCATTCAGCATTTGCATGGTTTGTTGAAAACCGGACATGGCACTCCAGTCGCCTTC
CCGTTCCGCTATCGGCTGAATTTGATTGCGAGTGAGATATTTATGCCAGCCAGCCAGACGCAGACGCGCC
GAGACAGAACTTAATGGGCCCGCTAACAGCGCGATTTGCTGGTGACCCAATGCGACCAGATGCTCCACGC
CCAGTCGCGTACCGTCTTCATGGGAGAAAATAATACTGTTGATGGGTGTCTGGTCAGAGACATCAAGAAA
TAACGCCGGAACATTAGTGCAGGCAGCTTCCACAGCAATGGCATCCTGGTCATCCAGCGGATAGTTAATG
ATCAGCCCACTGACGCGTTGCGCGAGAAGATTGTGCACCGCCGCTTTACAGGCTTCGACGCCGCTTCGTT
CTACCATCGACACCACCACGCTGGCACCCAGTTGATCGGCGCGAGATTTAATCGCCGCGACAATTTGCGA
CGGCGCGTGCAGGGCCAGACTGGAGGTGGCAACGCCAATCAGCAACGACTGTTTGCCCGCCAGTTGTTGT
GCCACGCGGTTGGGAATGTAATTCAGCTCCGCCATCGCCGCTTCCACTTTTTCCCGCGTTTTCGCAGAAA
CGTGGCTGGCCTGGTTCACCACGCGGGAAACGGTCTGATAAGAGACACCGGCATACTCTGCGACATCGTA
TAACGTTACTGGTTTCACATTCACCACCCTGAATTGACTCTCTTCCGGGCGCTATCATGCCATACCGCGA
AAGGTTTTGCGCCATTCGATGGTGTCCGGGATCTCGACGCTCTCCCTTATGCGACTCCTGCATTAGGAAG
CAGCCCAGTAGTAGGTTGAGGCCGTTGAGCACCGCCGCCGCAAGGAATGGTGCATGCAAGGAGATGGCGC
CCAACAGTCCCCCGGCCACGGGGCCTGCCACCATACCCACGCCGAAACAAGCGCTCATGAGCCCGAAGTG
GCGAGCCCGATCTTCCCCATCGGTGATGTCGGCGATATAGGCGCCAGCAACCGCACCTGTGGCGCCGGTG
ATGCCGGCCACGATGCGTCCGGCGTAGAGGATCGAGATCTCGATCCCGCGAAATTAATACGACTCACTAT
AGGGGAATTGTGAGCGGATAACAATTCCCCTCTAGAAATAATTTTGTTTAACTTTAAGAAGGAGATATAC
CATGCATCATCATCATCATCACAGCAGCGGCAGAGAAAACTTGTATTTCCAGGGCGCACAGAACACAGAT
GGTGCGATATGGCAGTGGCGTGATGATCGGGGCCTCTGGCATCCATATAACAGGATTGACAGCCGGATCA
TTGAGGCTGCCCACCAGGTTGGCGAAGATGAAATCAGTCTGTCAACTCTGGGCAGGGTTTACACTATTGA
CTTCAATTCCATGCAGCAAATCAATGAGGACACGGGAACAGCACGTGCCATTCAGAGAAAACCTAACCCG
TTAGCCAATAGTTGATGACGAAGCTTGCGGCCGCACTCGAGCACCACCACCACCACCACTGAGATCCGGC
TGCTAACAAAGCCCGAAAGGAAGCTGAGTTGGCTGCTGCCACCGCTGAGCAATAACTAGCATAACCCCTT
GGGGCCTCTAAACGGGTCTTGAGGGGTTTTTTGCTGAAAGGAGGAACTATATCCGGATTGGCGAATGGG
[124 nt withheld, positions 2100-2223]
C
[91 nt withheld, positions 2225-2315]
A
[49 nt withheld, positions 2317-2365]
CCTTTGACGTTGGAGTCCACGTTCTTT
[37 nt withheld, positions 2393-2429]
ACCCTATCTCGGTCTATTCTTTTGATTTATAAGGGATTTTGCCGATTTCGGCCTATTGGTTAAAAAATGA
GCTGATTTAACAAAAATTTAACGCGAATTTTAACAAAATATTAACGCTTACAATTTAGGTGGCACTTTTC
GGGGAAATGTGCGCGGAACCCCTATTTGTTTATTTTTCTAAATACATTCAAATATGTATCCGCTCATGAA
TTAATTCTTAGAAAAACTCATCGAGCATCAAATGAAACTGCAATTTATTCATATCAGGATTATCAATACC
ATATTTTTGAAAAAGCCGTTTCTGTAATGAAGGAGAAAACTCACCGAGGCAGTTCCATAGGATGGCAAGA
TCCTGGTATCGGTCTGCGATTCCGACTCGTCCAACATCAATACAACCTATTAATTTCCCCTCGTCAAAAA
TAAGGTTATCAAGTGAGAAATCACCATGAGTGACGACTGAATCCGGTGAGAATGGCAAAAGTTTATGCAT
TTCTTTCCAGACTTGTTCAACAGGCCAGCCATTACGCTCGTCATCAAAATCACTCGCATCAACCAAACCG
TTATTCATTCGTGATTGCGCCTGAGCGAGACGAAATACGCGATCGCTGTTAAAAGGACAATTACAAACAG
GAATCGAATGCAACCGGCGCAGGAACACTGCCAGCGCATCAACAATATTTTCACCTGAATCAGGATATTC
TTCTAATACCTGGAATGCTGTTTTCCCGGGGATCGCAGTGGTGAGTAACCATGCATCATCAGGAGTACGG
ATAAAATGCTTGATGGTCGGAAGAGGCATAAATTCCGTCAGCCAGTTTAGTCTGACCATCTCATCTGTAA
CATCATTGGCAACGCTACCTTTGCCATGTTTCAGAAACAACTCTGGCGCATCGGGCTTCCCATACAATCG
ATAGATTGTCGCACCTGATTGCCCGACATTATCGCGAGCCCATTTATACCCATATAAATCAGCATCCATG
TTGGAATTTAATCGCGGCCTAGAGCAAGACGTTTCCCGTTGAATATGGCTCATAACACCCCTTGTATTAC
TGTTTATGTAAGCAGACAGTTTTATTGTTCATGACCAAAATCCCTTAACGTGAGTTTTCGTTCCACTGAG
CGTCAGACCCCGTAGAAAAGATCAAAGGATCTTCTTGAGATCCTTTTTTTCTGCGCGTAATCTGCTGCTT
GCAAACAAAAAAACCACCGCTACCAGCGGTGGTTTGTTTGCCGGATCAAGAGCTACCAACTCTTTTTCCG
AAGGTAACTGGCTTCAGCAGAGCGCAGATACCAAATACTGTCCTTCTAGTGTAGCCGTAGTTAGGCCACC
ACTTCAAGAACTCTGTAGCACCGCCTACATACCTCGCTCTGCTAATCCTGTTACCAGTGGCTGCTGCCAG
TGGCGATAAGTCGTGTCTTACCGGGTTGGACTCAAGACGATAGTTACCGGATAAGGCGCAGCGGTCGGGC
TGAACGGGGGGTTCGTGCACACAGCCCAGCTTGGAGCGAACGACCTACACCGAACTGAGATACCTACAGC
GTGAGCTATGAGAAAGCGCCACGCTTCCCGAAGGGAGAAAGGCGGACAGGTATCCGGTAAGCGGCAGGGT
CGGAACAGGAGAGCGCACGAGGGAGCTTCCAGGGGGAAACGCCTGGTATCTTTATAGTCCTGTCGGGTTT
CGCCACCTCTGACTTGAGCGTCGATTTTTGTGATGCTCGTCAGGGGGGCGGAGCCTATGGAAAAACGCCA
GCAACGCGGCCTTTTTACGGTTCCTGGCCTTTTGCTGGCCTTTTGCTCACATGTTCTTTCCTGCGTTATC
CCCTGATTCTGTGGATAACCGTATTACCGCCTTTGAGTGAGCTGATACCGCTCGCCGCAGCCGAACGACC
GAGCGCAGCGAGTCAGTGAGCGAGGAAGCGGAAGAGCGCCTGATGCGGTATTTTCTCCTTACGCATCTGT
GCGGTATTTCACACCGCAATGGTGCACTCTCAGTACAATCTGCTCTGATGCCGCATAGTTAAGCCAGTAT
ACACTCCGCTATCGCTACGTGACTGGGTCATGGCTGCGCCCCGACACCCGCCAACACCCGCTGACGCGCC
CTGACGGGCTTGTCTGCTCCCGGCATCCGCTTACAGACAAGCTGTGACCGTCTCCGGGAGCTGCATGTGT
CAGAGGTTTTCACCGTCATCACCGAAACGCGCGAGGCAGCTGCGGTAAAGCTCATCAGCGTGGTCGTGAA
GCGATTCACAGATGTCTGCCTGTTCATCCGCGTCCAGCTCGTTGAGTTTCTCCAGAAGCGTTAATGTCTG
GCTTCTGATAAAGCGGGCCATGTTAAGGGCGGTTTTTTCCTGTTTGGTCACTGATGCCTCCGTGTAAGGG
GGATTTCTGTTCATGGGGGTAATGATACCGATGAAACGAGAGAGGATGCTCACGATACGGGTTACTGATG
ATGAACATGCCCGGTTACTGGAACGTTGTGAGGGTAAACAACTGGCGGTATGGATGCGGCGGGACCAGAG
AAAAATCACTCAGGGTCAATGCCAGCGCTTCGTTAATACAGATGTAGGTGTTCCACAGGGTAGCCAGCAG
CATCCTGCGATGCAGATCCGGAACATAATGGTGCAGGGCGCTGACTTCCGCGTTTCCAGACTTTACGAAA
CACGGAAACCGAAGACCATTCATGTTGTTGCTCAGGTCGCAGACGTTTTGCAGCAGCAGTCGCTTCACGT
TCGCTCGCGTATCGGTGATTCATTCTGCTAACCAGTAAGGCAACCCCGCCAGCCTAGCCGGGTCCTCAAC
GACAGGAGCACGATCATGCGCACCCGTGGGGCCGCCATGCCGGCGATAATGGCCTGCTTCTCGCCGAAAC
GTTTGGTGGCGGGACCAGTGACGAAGGCTTGAGCGAGGGCGTGCAAGATTCCGAATACCGCAAGCGACAG
GCCGATCATCGTCGCGCTCCAGCGAAAGCGGTCCTCGCCGAAAATGACCCAGAGCGCTGCCGGCACCTGT
CCTACGAGTTGCATGATAAAGAAGACAGTCATAAGTGCGGCGACGATAGTCATGCCCCGCGCCCACCGGA
AGGAGCTGACTGGGTTGAAGGCTCTCAAGGGCAT
