>Addgene plasmid #194759 | TRIP12-V2_A755-A841 | depositor partial sequence | sequence record 377836 | partial
GCACAGAACACAGATGGTGCGATATGGCAGTGGCGTGATGATCGGGGCCTCTGGCATCCATATAACAGGA
TTGACAGCCGGATCATTGAGGCTGCCCACCAGGTTGGCGAAGATGAAATCAGTCTGTCAACTCTGGGCAG
GGTTTACACTATTGACTTCAATTCCATGCAGCAAATCAATGAGGACACGGGAACAGCACGTGCCATTCAG
AGAAAACCTAACCCGTTAGCCAATAGT
